>Addgene plasmid #126955 | GFP-(SIM)3 | addgene full sequence | sequence record 255787 | Addgene NGS Result
GGAATTGTGAGCGGATAACAATTCCCCTCTAGAAATAATTTTGTTTAACTTTAAGAAGGAGATATACCAT
GGGCCATCACCATCACCATCACCATCACCATCACGGCGAAAACCTATACTTCCAGGGATCCATGGTGAGC
AAGGGCGAGGAGCTGTTCACCGGGGTGGTGCCCATCCTGGTCGAGCTGGACGGCGACGTAAACGGCCACA
AGTTCAGCGTGTCCGGCGAGGGCGAGGGCGATGCCACCTACGGCAAGCTGACCCTGAAGTTCATCTGCAC
CACCGGCAAGCTGCCCGTGCCCTGGCCCACCCTCGTGACCACCCTGACCTACGGCGTGCAGTGCTTCAGC
CGCTACCCCGACCACATGAAGCAGCACGACTTCTTCAAGTCCGCCATGCCCGAAGGCTACGTCCAGGAGC
GCACCATCTTCTTCAAGGACGACGGCAACTACAAGACCCGCGCCGAGGTGAAGTTCGAGGGCGACACCCT
GGTGAACCGCATCGAGCTGAAGGGCATCGACTTCAAGGAGGACGGCAACATCCTGGGGCACAAGCTGGAG
TACAACTACAACAGCCACAACGTCTATATCATGGCCGACAAGCAGAAGAACGGCATCAAGGTGAACTTCA
AGATCCGCCACAACATCGAGGACGGCAGCGTGCAGCTCGCCGACCACTACCAGCAGAACACCCCCATCGG
CGACGGCCCCGTGCTGCTGCCCGACAACCACTACCTGAGCACCCAGTCCAAGCTGAGCAAAGACCCCAAC
GAGAAGCGCGATCACATGGTCCTGCTGGAGTTCGTGACCGCCGCCGGGATCACTCTCGGCATGGACGAGC
TGTACAAGTCCGGAGGTAGTGGCGGTAGCGGTGGCTCTTGGGGTGGGAGCAAAGTAGATGTGATCGACTT
GACCATCGAAAGCAGCAGCGACGAAGAAGAAGATCCGCCTGCCAAACGCGGCGGTAGCGGTGGCTCTGGC
GGGAGCGGCGGCTCGAAAGTTGATGTCATTGACCTTACAATTGAATCTTCGAGCGATGAAGAGGAAGATC
CTCCAGCGAAACGTGGCGGCTCGGGAGGTTCGGGCGGCAGCGGCGGAAGCAAAGTCGATGTAATTGACTT
AACGATCGAATCTAGCAGCGATGAAGAAGAAGATCCACCGGCTAAACGTGGGGGCTCATGCGGGGGTTCT
CTCGAGAACCTGTATTTTCAGGGCCGTAAACGTAAACGTAAACGTAAACGTAAAGGCTGAGTCGAGCACC
ACCACCACCACCACTGAGATCCGGCTGCTAACAAAGCCCGAAAGGAAGCTGAGTTGGCTGCTGCCACCGC
TGAGCAATAACTAGCATAACCCCTTGGGGCCTCTAAACGGGTCTTGAGGGGTTTTTTGCTGAAAGGAGGA
ACTATATCCGGATTGGCGAATGGG
[124 nt withheld, positions 1425-1548]
C
[91 nt withheld, positions 1550-1640]
A
[49 nt withheld, positions 1642-1690]
CCTTTGACGTTGGAGTCCACGTTCTTT
[37 nt withheld, positions 1718-1754]
ACCCTATCTCGGTCTATTCTTTTGATTTATAAGGGATTTTGCCGATTTCGGCCTATTGGTTAAAAAATGA
GCTGATTTAACAAAAATTTAACGCGAATTTTAACAAAATATTAACGCTTACAATTTAGGTGGCACTTTTC
GGGGAAATGTGCGCGGAACCCCTATTTGTTTATTTTTCTAAATACATTCAAATATGTATCCGCTCATGAG
ACAATAACCCTGATAAATGCTTCAATAATATTGAAAAAGGAAGAGTATGAGTATTCAACATTTCCGTGTC
GCCCTTATTCCCTTTTTTGCGGCATTTTGCCTTCCTGTTTTTGCTCACCCAGAAACGCTGGTGAAAGTAA
AAGATGCTGAAGATCAGTTGGGTGCACGAGTGGGTTACATCGAACTGGATCTCAACAGCGGTAAGATCCT
TGAGAGTTTTCGCCCCGAAGAACGTTTTCCAATGATGAGCACTTTTAAAGTTCTGCTATGTGGCGCGGTA
TTATCCCGTATTGACGCCGGGCAAGAGCAACTCGGTCGCCGCATACACTATTCTCAGAATGACTTGGTTG
AGTACTCACCAGTCACAGAAAAGCATCTTACGGATGGCATGACAGTAAGAGAATTATGCAGTGCTGCCAT
AACCATGAGTGATAACACTGCGGCCAACTTACTTCTGACAACGATCGGAGGACCGAAGGAGCTAACCGCT
TTTTTGCACAACATGGGGGATCATGTAACTCGCCTTGATCGTTGGGAACCGGAGCTGAATGAAGCCATAC
CAAACGACGAGCGTGACACCACGATGCCTGCAGCAATGGCAACAACGTTGCGCAAACTATTAACTGGCGA
ACTACTTACTCTAGCTTCCCGGCAACAATTAATAGACTGGATGGAGGCGGATAAAGTTGCAGGACCACTT
CTGCGCTCGGCCCTTCCGGCTGGCTGGTTTATTGCTGATAAATCTGGAGCCGGTGAGCGTGGGTCTCGCG
GTATCATTGCAGCACTGGGGCCAGATGGTAAGCCCTCCCGTATCGTAGTTATCTACACGACGGGGAGTCA
GGCAACTATGGATGAACGAAATAGACAGATCGCTGAGATAGGTGCCTCACTGATTAAGCATTGGTAACTG
TCAGACCAAGTTTACTCATATATACTTTAGATTGATTTAAAACTTCATTTTTAATTTAAAAGGATCTAGG
TGAAGATCCTTTTTGATAATCTCATGACCAAAATCCCTTAACGTGAGTTTTCGTTCCACTGAGCGTCAGA
CCCCGTAGAAAAGATCAAAGGATCTTCTTGAGATCCTTTTTTTCTGCGCGTAATCTGCTGCTTGCAAACA
AAAAAACCACCGCTACCAGCGGTGGTTTGTTTGCCGGATCAAGAGCTACCAACTCTTTTTCCGAAGGTAA
CTGGCTTCAGCAGAGCGCAGATACCAAATACTGTCCTTCTAGTGTAGCCGTAGTTAGGCCACCACTTCAA
GAACTCTGTAGCACCGCCTACATACCTCGCTCTGCTAATCCTGTTACCAGTGGCTGCTGCCAGTGGCGAT
AAGTCGTGTCTTACCGGGTTGGACTCAAGACGATAGTTACCGGATAAGGCGCAGCGGTCGGGCTGAACGG
GGGGTTCGTGCACACAGCCCAGCTTGGAGCGAACGACCTACACCGAACTGAGATACCTACAGCGTGAGCT
ATGAGAAAGCGCCACGCTTCCCGAAGGGAGAAAGGCGGACAGGTATCCGGTAAGCGGCAGGGTCGGAACA
GGAGAGCGCACGAGGGAGCTTCCAGGGGGAAACGCCTGGTATCTTTATAGTCCTGTCGGGTTTCGCCACC
TCTGACTTGAGCGTCGATTTTTGTGATGCTCGTCAGGGGGGCGGAGCCTATGGAAAAACGCCAGCAACGC
GGCCTTTTTACGGTTCCTGGCCTTTTGCTGGCCTTTTGCTCACATGTTCTTTCCTGCGTTATCCCCTGAT
TCTGTGGATAACCGTATTACCGCCTTTGAGTGAGCTGATACCGCTCGCCGCAGCCGAACGACCGAGCGCA
GCGAGTCAGTGAGCGAGGAAGCGGAAGAGCGCCTGATGCGGTATTTTCTCCTTACGCATCTGTGCGGTAT
TTCACACCGCAATGGTGCACTCTCAGTACAATCTGCTCTGATGCCGCATAGTTAAGCCAGTATACACTCC
GCTATCGCTACGTGACTGGGTCATGGCTGCGCCCCGACACCCGCCAACACCCGCTGACGCGCCCTGACGG
GCTTGTCTGCTCCCGGCATCCGCTTACAGACAAGCTGTGACCGTCTCCGGGAGCTGCATGTGTCAGAGGT
TTTCACCGTCATCACCGAAACGCGCGAGGCAGCTGCGGTAAAGCTCATCAGCGTGGTCGTGAAGCGATTC
ACAGATGTCTGCCTGTTCATCCGCGTCCAGCTCGTTGAGTTTCTCCAGAAGCGTTAATGTCTGGCTTCTG
ATAAAGCGGGCCATGTTAAGGGCGGTTTTTTCCTGTTTGGTCACTGATGCCTCCGTGTAAGGGGGATTTC
TGTTCATGGGGGTAATGATACCGATGAAACGAGAGAGGATGCTCACGATACGGGTTACTGATGATGAACA
TGCCCGGTTACTGGAACGTTGTGAGGGTAAACAACTGGCGGTATGGATGCGGCGGGACCAGAGAAAAATC
ACTCAGGGTCAATGCCAGCGCTTCGTTAATACAGATGTAGGTGTTCCACAGGGTAGCCAGCAGCATCCTG
CGATGCAGATCCGGAACATAATGGTGCAGGGCGCTGACTTCCGCGTTTCCAGACTTTACGAAACACGGAA
ACCGAAGACCATTCATGTTGTTGCTCAGGTCGCAGACGTTTTGCAGCAGCAGTCGCTTCACGTTCGCTCG
CGTATCGGTGATTCATTCTGCTAACCAGTAAGGCAACCCCGCCAGCCTAGCCGGGTCCTCAACGACAGGA
GCACGATCATGCGCACCCGTGGGGCCGCCATGCCGGCGATAATGGCCTGCTTCTCGCCGAAACGTTTGGT
GGCGGGACCAGTGACGAAGGCTTGAGCGAGGGCGTGCAAGATTCCGAATACCGCAAGCGACAGGCCGATC
ATCGTCGCGCTCCAGCGAAAGCGGTCCTCGCCGAAAATGACCCAGAGCGCTGCCGGCACCTGTCCTACGA
GTTGCATGATAAAGAAGACAGTCATAAGTGCGGCGACGATAGTCATGCCCCGCGCCCACCGGAAGGAGCT
GACTGGGTTGAAGGCTCTCAAGGGCATCGGTCGAGATCCCGGTGCCTAATGAGTGAGCTAACTTACATTA
ATTGCGTTGCGCTCACTGCCCGCTTTCCAGTCGGGAAACCTGTCGTGCCAGCTGCATTAATGAATCGGCC
AACGCGCGGGGAGAGGCGGTTTGCGTATTGGGCGCCAGGGTGGTTTTTCTTTTCACCAGTGAGACGGGCA
ACAGCTGATTGCCCTTCACCGCCTGGCCCTGAGAGAGTTGCAGCAAGCGGTCCACGCTGGTTTGCCCCAG
CAGGCGAAAATCCTGTTTGATGGTGGTTAACGGCGGGATATAACATGAGCTGTCTTCGGTATCGTCGTAT
CCCACTACCGAGATATCCGCACCAACGCGCAGCCCGGACTCGGTAATGGCGCGCATTGCGCCCAGCGCCA
TCTGATCGTTGGCAACCAGCATCGCAGTGGGAACGATGCCCTCATTCAGCATTTGCATGGTTTGTTGAAA
ACCGGACATGGCACTCCAGTCGCCTTCCCGTTCCGCTATCGGCTGAATTTGATTGCGAGTGAGATATTTA
TGCCAGCCAGCCAGACGCAGACGCGCCGAGACAGAACTTAATGGGCCCGCTAACAGCGCGATTTGCTGGT
GACCCAATGCGACCAGATGCTCCACGCCCAGTCGCGTACCGTCTTCATGGGAGAAAATAATACTGTTGAT
GGGTGTCTGGTCAGAGACATCAAGAAATAACGCCGGAACATTAGTGCAGGCAGCTTCCACAGCAATGGCA
TCCTGGTCATCCAGCGGATAGTTAATGATCAGCCCACTGACGCGTTGCGCGAGAAGATTGTGCACCGCCG
CTTTACAGGCTTCGACGCCGCTTCGTTCTACCATCGACACCACCACGCTGGCACCCAGTTGATCGGCGCG
AGATTTAATCGCCGCGACAATTTGCGACGGCGCGTGCAGGGCCAGACTGGAGGTGGCAACGCCAATCAGC
AACGACTGTTTGCCCGCCAGTTGTTGTGCCACGCGGTTGGGAATGTAATTCAGCTCCGCCATCGCCGCTT
CCACTTTTTCCCGCGTTTTCGCAGAAACGTGGCTGGCCTGGTTCACCACGCGGGAAACGGTCTGATAAGA
GACACCGGCATACTCTGCGACATCGTATAACGTTACTGGTTTCACATTCACCACCCTGAATTGACTCTCT
TCCGGGCGCTATCATGCCATACCGCGAAAGGTTTTGCGCCATTCGATGGTGTCCGGGATCTCGACGCTCT
CCCTTATGCGACTCCTGCATTAGGAAGCAGCCCAGTAGTAGGTTGAGGCCGTTGAGCACCGCCGCCGCAA
GGAATGGTGCATGCAAGGAGATGGCGCCCAACAGTCCCCCGGCCACGGGGCCTGCCACCATACCCACGCC
GAAACAAGCGCTCATGAGCCCGAAGTGGCGAGCCCGATCTTCCCCATCGGTGATGTCGGCGATATAGGCG
CCAGCAACCGCACCTGTGGCGCCGGTGATGCCGGCCACGATGCGTCCGGCGTAGAGGATCGAGATCTCGA
TCCCGCGAAATTAATACGACTCACTATAGG
Features (pLannotate 1.2.2; 22 found; start..end, strand, type, name):
      1..25      +  protein_bind   lac operator: The lac repressor binds to the lac operator to inhibit transcription in E. coli. This inhibition can be relieved by adding lactose or isopropyl-β-D-thiogalactopyranoside (IPTG). lac repressor encoded by lacI
     40..62      +  RBS            RBS: efficient ribosome binding site from bacteriophage T7 gene 10 (Olins and Rangwala, 1989)
     78..101     +  CDS            8xHis: 8xHis affinity tag
    132..848     +  CDS            mEGFP: mEGFP is a basic (constitutively fluorescent) green fluorescent protein published in 2002, derived from Aequorea victoria. It has moderate acid sensitivity.
    891..959     +  CDS            Pias2 (fragment): PIAS2_RAT - Also known as Miz1, Piasx. Experimental evidence at protein level: Swiss-Prot protein existence level 1. Functions as an E3-type small ubiquitin-like modifier (SUMO) ligase, stabilizing the interaction between UBE2I and the substrate, and as a SUMO-tethering factor. Plays a crucial role as a transcriptional coregulation in various cellular pathways, including the STAT pathway, the p53 pathway and the steroid hormone signaling pathway. The effects of this transcriptional coregulation, transactivation or silencing may vary depending upon the biological context and PIAS2 isoform studi
   1197..1214    +  CDS            TEV site (fragment): tobacco etch virus (TEV) protease recognition and cleavage site
   1257..1274    +  CDS            9xHis (fragment): 9xHis affinity tag
   1284..1333    +  CDS            SET1 (fragment): solubility-enhancement tag derived from T7 phage gene 10B
   1341..1388    +  terminator     T7 terminator: transcription terminator for bacteriophage T7 RNA polymerase
   1425..1853    +  rep_origin     f1 ori (sequence partly withheld): f1 bacteriophage origin of replication; arrow indicates direction of (+) strand synthesis
   1906..2010    +  promoter       AmpR promoter: bla
   2011..2871    +  CDS            AmpR: β-lactamase; bla; confers resistance to ampicillin, carbenicillin, and related antibiotics
   3042..3630    +  rep_origin     ori: high-copy-number ColE1/pMB1/pBR322/pUC origin of replication
   3816..3955    -  misc_feature   bom: basis of mobility region from pBR322
   4057..4248    -  CDS            rop: Rop protein, which maintains plasmids at low copy number; rop
   4265..4645    +  CDS            YPB1_ECOLX: Protein predicted: Swiss-Prot protein existence level 4. From Escherichia coli.
   4717..5008    -  CDS            TcR (fragment): tetracycline efflux protein; tet; confers resistance to tetracycline
   5023..5044    -  protein_bind   CAP binding site: CAP binding activates transcription in the presence of cAMP. E. coli catabolite activator protein
   5057..6139    -  CDS            lacI: lac repressor; lacI; The lac repressor binds to the lac operator to inhibit transcription in E. coli. This inhibition can be relieved by adding lactose or isopropyl-β-D-thiogalactopyranoside (IPTG).
   6140..6217    -  promoter       lacI promoter: lacI
   6225..6504    -  CDS            TcR (fragment): tetracycline efflux protein; tet; confers resistance to tetracycline
   6526..6544    +  promoter       T7 promoter: promoter for bacteriophage T7 RNA polymerase
