[The description below was written by a language model from this plasmid's Addgene catalogue record and pLannotate feature annotations shown in this document.]
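Description:
GFP-(SIM)3 is a 6,544 bp bacterial expression plasmid for producing a fluorescent "client" protein, eGFP fused to three copies of the SUMO-interacting motif (SIM) from human PIASx (PIAS2). The catalogue lists the backbone and promoter as unknown, but the annotated sequence shows a pET-style architecture. A T7 promoter is followed by a lac operator and the T7 gene 10 ribosome binding site, with a T7 terminator downstream and a lacI cassette on the plasmid, so expression would be driven by T7 RNA polymerase and induced with IPTG. Propagation relies on a ColE1/pMB1-type origin together with rop and the bom region, which fits the recorded low copy number. Selection is by ampicillin resistance (bla). An f1 origin and non-functional fragments of a tetracycline resistance gene are also present.

The open reading frame begins with an N-terminal polyhistidine tag, which the depositor describes as His10 followed by a TEV site; the software annotates it as 8xHis and does not call the first TEV site. This is followed by EGFP (annotated as mEGFP) and then the SIM region, cloned between BamHI and XhoI. Only one short PIAS2-matching segment is annotated, although the name implies three repeats. A partial TEV protease site lies downstream of the insert, in line with the depositor's "tev-cloning sites-tev-RK" design. It is followed by short matches to a His tag and a T7 gene 10B-derived solubility tag, and whether these are translated is not clear from the record.

The purified protein is intended for studies of SUMO–SIM scaffolds, where it serves as a labelled client whose recruitment can be followed by fluorescence. The associated work concerns compositional control of phase-separated bodies.
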