Addgene plasmid #126955: GFP-(SIM)3
Purpose: Bacterial expression plasmid for eGFP-(SIM)3 client to assess SUMO-SIM scaffolds.
Depositing lab: Michael Rosen. Depositing organization: University of Texas Southwestern Medical Center. Publication: Compositional Control of Phase-Separated Cellular Bodies. Banani SF, Rice AM, Peeples WB, Lin Y, Jain S, Parker R, Rosen MK. Cell. 2016 Jul 28;166(3):651-663. doi: 10.1016/j.cell.2016.06.010. Epub 2016 Jun 30. PubMed 27374333.
Backbone
  Vector backbone: unknown
  Backbone manufacturer: unknown
  Backbone size w/o insert (bp): 5000
  Total vector size (bp): 6544
  Modifications to backbone: His10-tev-cloning sites-tev-RK see attachment
  Vector type: Bacterial Expression
Growth in bacteria
  Bacterial resistance: Ampicillin, 100 μg/mL
  Growth temperature: 37°C
  Growth strain: DH5alpha
  Copy number: Low Copy
Gene/Insert
  Gene/Insert name: EGFP-SUMO interacting motif (SIM) from PIASx
  Species: H. sapiens (human)
  Insert size (bp): 1059
  Entrez Gene: PIAS2 (a.k.a. ARIP3, DIP, MIZ1, PIASX, SIZ2, ZMIZ4)
  Promoter: unknown
  Tag / fusion protein: eGFP (N terminal on insert)
  Cloning method: Restriction Enzyme; 5′ cloning site BamHI (not destroyed); 3′ cloning site XhoI (not destroyed)
  Sequencing primers: 5′ T7: 5'-TAATACGACTCACTATAGGG-3'; 3′ T7-Term: 5'-GCTAGTTATTGCTCAGCGG-3'
Terms and licenses: Academic/Nonprofit Terms; Industry Terms: Not Available to Industry
How to cite: GFP-(SIM)3 was a gift from Michael Rosen (Addgene plasmid # 126955 ; http://n2t.net/addgene:126955 ; RRID:Addgene_126955)
